Addgene plasmid #203953: pCA1.327
Purpose: (Empty Backbone) Level 1 Position 1 pUC19 acceptor vector
Depositing lab: Alistair McCormick. Depositing organization: University of Edinburgh. Publication: A toolbox to engineer the highly productive cyanobacterium Synechococcus sp. PCC 11901. Victoria AJ, Selao TT, Moreno-Cabezuelo JA, Mills LA, Gale GAR, Lea-Smith DJ, McCormick AJ. Plant Physiol. 2024 May 7:kiae261. doi: 10.1093/plphys/kiae261. PubMed 38713768.
Backbone
  Vector backbone: n/a
  Vector type: Synthetic Biology
Growth in bacteria
  Bacterial resistance: Ampicillin, 100 μg/mL
  Growth temperature: 37°C
  Growth strain: DH5alpha
  Copy number: High Copy
Gene/Insert
  Gene/Insert name: None
Terms and licenses: Academic/Nonprofit Terms; Industry Terms: Not Available to Industry
Depositor comments: 11901 toolkit compatible with CyanoGate Kit
How to cite: pCA1.327 was a gift from Alistair McCormick (Addgene plasmid # 203953 ; http://n2t.net/addgene:203953 ; RRID:Addgene_203953)
