[The description below was written by a language model from this plasmid's Addgene catalogue record and pLannotate feature annotations shown in this document.]
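Description:
pCA1.327 is an empty Level 1, Position 1 acceptor vector built on a pUC19-type backbone for hierarchical modular (Golden Gate/MoClo-style) assembly. It belongs to a synthetic-biology toolkit developed for engineering the fast-growing cyanobacterium Synechococcus sp. PCC 11901 and is noted as compatible with the CyanoGate kit. It carries no insert. Its role is to receive assembled parts, typically a single transcription unit destined for the first slot of a later multigene assembly. The record does not state which Type IIS enzymes or overhangs define that position.

The sequenced plasmid is small (about 2.7 kb) and consists almost entirely of standard E. coli cloning elements. A high-copy ColE1/pUC origin drives replication, and β-lactamase (AmpR) expressed from its own bla promoter provides ampicillin selection. The cloning region is the familiar pUC arrangement: a CAP binding site, lac promoter and lac operator lie upstream of a pUC18/19-type multiple cloning site that runs into a lacZα fragment. In acceptor vectors of this kind, such a cassette usually serves as a blue/white screening marker that is displaced when parts are inserted. However, lacZα is annotated only as a fragment, and the record does not confirm that screening is functional. The short lacI, rop and bom hits are partial matches, probably residual backbone sequence rather than working genes.

No cyanobacterial replication origin, homology arms or cyanobacterial selection marker is annotated. The plasmid therefore appears to be an E. coli assembly intermediate rather than a vector delivered directly into Synechococcus.
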