Features (pLannotate 1.2.2; 12 found; start..end, strand, type, name):
     79..95      -  protein_bind   lac operator: The lac repressor binds to the lac operator to inhibit transcription in E. coli. This inhibition can be relieved by adding lactose or isopropyl-β-D-thiogalactopyranoside (IPTG). lac repressor encoded by lacI
    103..133     -  promoter       lac promoter: promoter for the E. coli lac operon
    148..169     -  protein_bind   CAP binding site: CAP binding activates transcription in the presence of cAMP. E. coli catabolite activator protein
    182..224     -  CDS            lacI (fragment): lac repressor; lacI; The lac repressor binds to the lac operator to inhibit transcription in E. coli. This inhibition can be relieved by adding lactose or isopropyl-β-D-thiogalactopyranoside (IPTG).
    236..306     -  CDS            lacI (fragment): lac repressor; lacI; The lac repressor binds to the lac operator to inhibit transcription in E. coli. This inhibition can be relieved by adding lactose or isopropyl-β-D-thiogalactopyranoside (IPTG).
    489..1077    -  rep_origin     ori: high-copy-number ColE1/pMB1/pBR322/pUC origin of replication
   1248..2108    -  CDS            AmpR: β-lactamase; bla; confers resistance to ampicillin, carbenicillin, and related antibiotics
   2109..2213    -  promoter       AmpR promoter: bla
   2308..2343    +  CDS            rop (fragment): Rop protein, which maintains plasmids at low copy number; rop
   2476..2575    +  misc_feature   bom (fragment): basis of mobility region from pBR322
   2581..2738    -  CDS            lacZα (fragment): LacZα fragment of β-galactosidase; lacZ fragment
   2735..42      +  misc_feature   MCS (across the origin): pUC18/19 multiple cloning site
>Addgene plasmid #203953 | pCA1.327 | addgene full sequence | sequence record 407945 | Addgene NGS Result
ACCCGGGGATCCTCTAGAGTCGACCTGCAGGCATGCAAGCTTGGCGTAATCATGGTCATAGCTGTTTCCT
GTGTGAAATTGTTATCCGCTCACAATTCCACACAACATACGAGCCGGAAGCATAAAGTGTAAAGCCTGGG
GTGCCTAATGAGTGAGCTAACTCACATTAATTGCGTTGCGCTCACTGCCCGCTTTCCAGTCGGCAAACCT
GTCGTGCCAGCTGCGGTCTCACTCCGAAACCTGTCGTGCCAGCTGCATTAATGAATCGGCCAACGCGCGG
GGAGAGGCGGTTTGCGTATTGGGCGCTCATCCGCTTCCTCGCTCACTGACTCGCTGCGCTCGGTCGTTCG
GCTGCGGCGAGCGGTATCAGCTCACTCAAAGGCGGTAATACGGTTATCCACAGAATCAGGGGATAACGCA
GGAAAGAACATGTGAGCAAAAGGCCAGCAAAAGGCCAGGAACCGTAAAAAGGCCGCGTTGCTGGCGTTTT
TCCATAGGCTCCGCCCCCCTGACGAGCATCACAAAAATCGACGCTCAAGTCAGAGGTGGCGAAACCCGAC
AGGACTATAAAGATACCAGGCGTTTCCCCCTGGAAGCTCCCTCGTGCGCTCTCCTGTTCCGACCCTGCCG
CTTACCGGATACCTGTCCGCCTTTCTCCCTTCGGGAAGCGTGGCGCTTTCTCATAGCTCACGCTGTAGGT
ATCTCAGTTCGGTGTAGGTCGTTCGCTCCAAGCTGGGCTGTGTGCACGAACCCCCCGTTCAGCCCGACCG
CTGCGCCTTATCCGGTAACTATCGTCTTGAGTCCAACCCGGTAAGACACGACTTATCGCCACTGGCAGCA
GCCACTGGTAACAGGATTAGCAGAGCGAGGTATGTAGGCGGTGCTACAGAGTTCTTGAAGTGGTGGCCTA
ACTACGGCTACACTAGAAGAACAGTATTTGGTATCTGCGCTCTGCTGAAGCCAGTTACCTTCGGAAAAAG
AGTTGGTAGCTCTTGATCCGGCAAACAAACCACCGCTGGTAGCGGTGGTTTTTTTGTTTGCAAGCAGCAG
ATTACGCGCAGAAAAAAAGGATCTCAAGAAGATCCTTTGATCTTTTCTACGGGGTCTGACGCTCAGTGGA
ACGAAAACTCACGTTAAGGGATTTTGGTCATGAGATTATCAAAAAGGATCTTCACCTAGATCCTTTTAAA
TTAAAAATGAAGTTTTAAATCAATCTAAAGTATATATGAGTAAACTTGGTCTGACAGTTACCAATGCTTA
ATCAGTGAGGCACCTATCTCAGCGATCTGTCTATTTCGTTCATCCATAGTTGCCTGACTCCCCGTCGTGT
AGATAACTACGATACGGGAGGGCTTACCATCTGGCCCCAGTGCTGCAATGATACCGCGAGAACCACGCTC
ACCGGCTCCAGATTTATCAGCAATAAACCAGCCAGCCGGAAGGGCCGAGCGCAGAAGTGGTCCTGCAACT
TTATCCGCCTCCATCCAGTCTATTAATTGTTGCCGGGAAGCTAGAGTAAGTAGTTCGCCAGTTAATAGTT
TGCGCAACGTTGTTGCCATTGCTACAGGCATCGTGGTGTCACGCTCGTCGTTTGGTATGGCTTCATTCAG
CTCCGGTTCCCAACGATCAAGGCGAGTTACATGATCCCCCATGTTGTGCAAAAAAGCGGTTAGCTCCTTC
GGTCCTCCGATCGTTGTCAGAAGTAAGTTGGCCGCAGTGTTATCACTCATGGTTATGGCAGCACTGCATA
ATTCTCTTACTGTCATGCCATCCGTAAGATGCTTTTCTGTGACTGGTGAGTACTCAACCAAGTCATTCTG
AGAATAGTGTATGCGGCGACCGAGTTGCTCTTGCCCGGCGTCAATACGGGATAATACCGCGCCACATAGC
AGAACTTTAAAAGTGCTCATCATTGGAAAACGTTCTTCGGGGCGAAAACTCTCAAGGATCTTACCGCTGT
TGAGATCCAGTTCGATGTAACCCACTCGTGCACCCAACTGATCTTCAGCATCTTTTACTTTCACCAGCGT
TTCTGGGTGAGCAAAAACAGGAAGGCAAAATGCCGCAAAAAAGGGAATAAGGGCGACACGGAAATGTTGA
ATACTCATACTCTTCCTTTTTCAATATTATTGAAGCATTTATCAGGGTTATTGTCTCATGAGCGGATACA
TATTTGAATGTATTTAGAAAAATAAACAAATAGGGGTTCCGCGCACATTTCCCCGAAAAGTGCCACCTGA
CGTCTAAGAAACCATTATTATCATGACATTAACCTATAAAAATAGGCGTATCACGAGGCCCTTTCGTCTC
GCGCGTTTCGGTGATGACGGTGAAAACCTCTGACACATGCAGCTCCCGGAGACGGTCACAGCTTGTCTGT
AAGCAGCGTGAGACCGTCACAGCTTGTCTGTAAGCGGATGCCGGGAGCAGACAAGCCCGTCAGGGCGCGT
CAGCGGGTGTTGGCGGGTGTCGGGGCTGGCTTAACTATGCGGCATCAGAGCAGATTGTACTGAGATTGCA
CCATATGCGGTGTGAAATACCGCACAGATGCGTAAGGAGAAAATACCGCATCAGGCGCCATTCGCCATTC
AGGCTGCGCAACTGTTGGGAAGGGCGATCGGTGCGGGCCTCTTCGCTATTACGCCAGCTGGCGAAAGGGG
GATGTGCTGCAAGGCGATTAAGTTGGGTAACGCCAGGGTTTTCCCAGTCACGACGTTGTAAAACGACGGC
CAGTGAATTCGAGCTCGGT
